>Addgene plasmid #240739 | Sc dpb11-FLAG-pRS405/GAL | addgene full sequence | sequence record 482361 | Addgene NGS Result
TTTCTAAATACATTCAAATATGTATCCGCTCATGAGACAATAACCCTGATAAATGCTTCAATAATATTGA
AAAAGGAAGAGTATGAGTATTCAACATTTCCGTGTCGCCCTTATTCCCTTTTTTGCGGCATTTTGCCTTC
CTGTTTTTGCTCACCCAGAAACGCTGGTGAAAGTAAAAGATGCTGAAGATCAGTTGGGTGCACGAGTGGG
TTACATCGAACTGGATCTCAACAGCGGTAAGATCCTTGAGAGTTTTCGCCCCGAAGAACGTTTTCCAATG
ATGAGCACTTTTAAAGTTCTGCTATGTGGCGCGGTATTATCCCGTATTGACGCCGGGCAAGAGCAACTCG
GTCGCCGCATACACTATTCTCAGAATGACTTGGTTGAGTACTCACCAGTCACAGAAAAGCATCTTACGGA
TGGCATGACAGTAAGAGAATTATGCAGTGCTGCCATAACCATGAGTGATAACACTGCGGCCAACTTACTT
CTGACAACGATCGGAGGACCGAAGGAGCTAACCGCTTTTTTGCACAACATGGGGGATCATGTAACTCGCC
TTGATCGTTGGGAACCGGAGCTGAATGAAGCCATACCAAACGACGAGCGTGACACCACGATGCCTGTAGC
AATGGCAACAACGTTGCGCAAACTATTAACTGGCGAACTACTTACTCTAGCTTCCCGGCAACAATTAATA
GACTGGATGGAGGCGGATAAAGTTGCAGGACCACTTCTGCGCTCGGCCCTTCCGGCTGGCTGGTTTATTG
CTGATAAATCTGGAGCCGGTGAGCGTGGGTCTCGCGGTATCATTGCAGCACTGGGGCCAGATGGTAAGCC
CTCCCGTATCGTAGTTATCTACACGACGGGGAGTCAGGCAACTATGGATGAACGAAATAGACAGATCGCT
GAGATAGGTGCCTCACTGATTAAGCATTGGTAACTGTCAGACCAAGTTTACTCATATATACTTTAGATTG
ATTTAAAACTTCATTTTTAATTTAAAAGGATCTAGGTGAAGATCCTTTTTGATAATCTCATGACCAAAAT
CCCTTAACGTGAGTTTTCGTTCCACTGAGCGTCAGACCCCGTAGAAAAGATCAAAGGATCTTCTTGAGAT
CCTTTTTTTCTGCGCGTAATCTGCTGCTTGCAAACAAAAAAACCACCGCTACCAGCGGTGGTTTGTTTGC
CGGATCAAGAGCTACCAACTCTTTTTCCGAAGGTAACTGGCTTCAGCAGAGCGCAGATACCAAATACTGT
TCTTCTAGTGTAGCCGTAGTTAGGCCACCACTTCAAGAACTCTGTAGCACCGCCTACATACCTCGCTCTG
CTAATCCTGTTACCAGTGGCTGCTGCCAGTGGCGATAAGTCGTGTCTTACCGGGTTGGACTCAAGACGAT
AGTTACCGGATAAGGCGCAGCGGTCGGGCTGAACGGGGGGTTCGTGCACACAGCCCAGCTTGGAGCGAAC
GACCTACACCGAACTGAGATACCTACAGCGTGAGCTATGAGAAAGCGCCACGCTTCCCGAAGGGAGAAAG
GCGGACAGGTATCCGGTAAGCGGCAGGGTCGGAACAGGAGAGCGCACGAGGGAGCTTCCAGGGGGAAACG
CCTGGTATCTTTATAGTCCTGTCGGGTTTCGCCACCTCTGACTTGAGCGTCGATTTTTGTGATGCTCGTC
AGGGGGGCGGAGCCTATGGAAAAACGCCAGCAACGCGGCCTTTTTACGGTTCCTGGCCTTTTGCTGGCCT
TTTGCTCACATGTTCTTTCCTGCGTTATCCCCTGATTCTGTGGATAACCGTATTACCGCCTTTGAGTGAG
CTGATACCGCTCGCCGCAGCCGAACGACCGAGCGCAGCGAGTCAGTGAGCGAGGAAGCGGAAGAGCGCCC
AATACGCAAACCGCCTCTCCCCGCGCGTTGGCCGATTCATTAATGCAGCTGGCACGACAGGTTTCCCGAC
TGGAAAGCGGGCAGTGAGCGCAACGCAATTAATGTGAGTTAGCTCACTCATTAGGCACCCCAGGCTTTAC
ACTTTATGCTTCCGGCTCGTATGTTGTGTGGAATTGTGAGCGGATAACAATTTCACACAGGAAACAGCTA
TGACCATGATTACGCCAAGCGCGCAATTAACCCTCACTAAAGGGAACAAAAGCTGGAGCTCCACCGCGGT
GGCGGCCGCTCAGCAGATCTACTTGTCATCGTCATCCTTGTAGTCGATGTCATGATCTTTATAATCACCG
TCATGGTCTTTGTAGTCAGAATCTAATTCCTTTGTCTGATTTCTTGTCTGTCGTCTCATAGGTTTTTCTA
AAGAGGCAGTACGTTTCTTATCTTGAATGGAGCCATAGGTAACTTGAGTATGTGAAACTTCCTCAGTTCT
TGGGATCTCTTCTGGATTAGAAATTGCAGTCGGCTGCTCTGTAGGCACATTTTCTGACATTATTGTGCCC
CAACTCGTGGTTCGTTTAATTTGTTTAGGAACGAAATTTTTTGGCAGTGACTCCAACTTGATCCTTTTCG
TATCCGGCATTTGTCTCTCTGAAGAAACATCCATGATACTCGATGAGACACTACGCTTTTTTCTTCCAGA
ATCAGTTTCTCTAATTTTCTGCAATAATTCGTTTTTGGTATCTTTCATAGAGTGCTCCGATAATGAGGAA
TTGTTTCTTTTCAAAAGAATAGTTTTGTCGATTTTTGGATCATTGTTTTGGTACTTTTTTTCTGAACTAA
TGCTGGTATAGTATGGTTTTTTTATCTTACATTTAAAATCGTCCTTGTGTCCTCTTGGGCAGATAATACA
CCACTTGATATTGTTTAAAAAGATTTCATTATTTTCTCCAGATGCAGCGGACAATAATTTAAAAATAAAT
GCTGGAGTAACTACCGGTATGGAGTGGAATTTCTTGATATATTCAATTTTCCTTTTCATCGAATTTCTCA
AGATTGAATTATTTTGAAAATCTTTTCTGTTATTATCACCAGGATCATCATTATTGTTATTAATGCAAAA
CTGAGTAAAAAGATCGCTAAATTCATTCGACCATAACGGATGGGTTTTCGGGATACTGGGTAAAGCTGCT
AAGTTGATTAGCAGAATGTCAGTGGATTTATTGAGGTATTCTACATAATTGATGCCCATTGGTTTTAGAA
GATTTAATACTTTAGTCAGATGTAACAGCTCTACGCCAGAGAATCCAGTGATAGTAACATTCAGAAAAGG
GGAAGAAGAAAATTCATGATGCAATAACTTTGAAGAAGACGAAACTTGAAACTCTATTGTGCTGAGGAAG
GGTTTTGACCATAAATCTATTGGGTGTAGTAATTTTTGATAATACAAGCAGCGTTCAATGAAAAATTCTG
TAACTATACCATCATTATCATCTATAATCTCAGGTAAATCATTGAAGGAGTCAAGAGCTTTATTACTTGG
AATGATGTAATAAGAATGATCGTAAATGCCGCTCAAGTAAGACGTCTCAATTTTACCCCCATTTTGAACA
ACAATTTTGGTTAGTATTGAACGGTGATTGCCAGGAAAAATATGATGAATGATAAACGCACAATTTTTGA
AAATCAAAGTACTATTATCACTTAAATCTTCTTGTTTGTTATTTATCGATAATGGTGACTGCCCTAGTAC
TGAAAAATTTGTCTTACTATGCTGCTGTAGAGACATTGCCTTGTCCCATATTTTTTCACCCTTTGGTTTA
AATTTATTCAAGAGGGATGATGTTTTCGGGAGCGAAGGAGTCAGGGTACTGGAGGATTGCTGCCGCTGCA
GAGAGGATTGGGCATCGATATTGGTTGGAAAGGTGGTGTTTATTTTATCCCAGCAATCGCAAGAGTTTGA
TCCGATTGAATCATAGGGCAGGTCTTTAATATTTGGTAAAAGATAATAGGGATCGTACGGTAACAGTGCG
CTTCTTTTTTGGCAATCGAGAATCCATTTGAAATGTACAATAGGTATATTTTGTTCAATAGCAGCGTTAA
CTCTTGCTCCTAGTAAAGTATCCGTAACAAAAATGGATATCTGCCCATTCTGACCTTGATCATCGTCATC
ATTGTGTGAAGAGGTATCTTTGATTACAAAGTTTTGATAGTTATAACTAGAACACCCTAACTTTTTAATA
CTCCTAACCAATGAATCGATGGAAGTTATGTTAGTGTCGGTTATTCTGCCAATGAAGATATTGAAGTTAT
GCAAATATTTAAACGAAAATCGCCGGTAAAGTATCTTCAGCATCTCATAGGTGGATCCTGTCATTGTTGC
CGTATTAGAGTCCGGCAATATATTTTCTCCAGACAGCCAGAGCTGATAAATGTCATCAATGGCTTGAATG
TCAATAAATATGATATCGAATCTATGCTTCACCGCAAATTTAAATTTGTTTGTATTGGTGGTGGACCCAA
CAACAAGGACATTAACTTGTCTGGTCAAATCTTTAGAAAATATACCTCCTAACTTAATAATTTTCTTTGA
TATTTTTTTAGCTAAGATTTCATTATTTATTGCAGTCGGACAAAATGTTATTCCTTGAAAGGGCTTCATA
TGACTAGTGGATCCGGGGTTTTTTCTCCTTGACGTTAAAGTATAGAGGTATATTAACAATTTTTTGTTGA
TACTTTTATTACATTTGAATAAGAAGTAATACAAACCGAAAATGTTGAAAGTATTAGTTAAAGTGGTTAT
GCAGTTTTTGCATTTATATATCTGTTAATAGATCAAAAATCATCGCTTCGCTGATTAATTACCCCAGAAA
TAAGGCTAAAAAACTAATCGCATTATCATCCTATGGTTGTTAATTTGATTCGTTCATTTGAAGGTTTGTG
GGGCCAGGTTACTGCCAATTTTTCCTCTTCATAACCATAAAAGCTAGTATTGTAGAATCTTTATTGTTCG
GAGCAGTGCGGCGCGAGGCACATCTGCGTTTCAGGAACGCGACCGGTGAAGACGAGGACGCACGGAGGAG
AGTCTTCCTTCGGAGGGCTGTCACCCGCTCGGCGGCTTCTAATCCGTACTTCAATATAGCAATGAGCAGT
TAAGCGTATTACTGAAAGTTCCAAAGAGAAGGTTTTTTTAGGCTAAGATAATGGGGCTCTTTACATTTCC
ACAACATATAAGTAAGATTAGATATGGATATGTATATGGATATGTATATGGTGGTAATGCCATGTAATAT
GATTATTAAACTTCTTTGCGTCCATCCAAAAAAAAAGTAAGAATTTTTGAAAATTCAAGGAATTCGATAT
CAAGCTTATCGATACCGTCGACCTCGAGGGGGGGCCCGGTACCCAATTCGCCCTATAGTGAGTCGTATTA
CGCGCGCTCACTGGCCGTCGTTTTACAACGTCGTGACTGGGAAAACCCTGGCGTTACCCAACTTAATCGC
CTTGCAGCACATCCCCCTTTCGCCAGCTGGCGTAATAGCGAAGAGGCCCGCACCGATCGCCCTTCCCAAC
AGTTGCGCAGCCTGAATGGCGAATGG
[124 nt withheld, positions 5487-5610]
C
[91 nt withheld, positions 5612-5702]
A
[49 nt withheld, positions 5704-5752]
CCTTTGACGTTGGAGTCCACGTTCTTT
[37 nt withheld, positions 5780-5816]
ACCCTATCTCGGTCTATTCTTTTGATTTATAAGGGATTTTGCCGATTTCGGCCTATTGGTTAAAAAATGA
GCTGATTTAACAAAAATTTAACGCGAATTTTAACAAAATATTAACGCTTACAATTTCCTGATGCGGTATT
TTCTCCTTACGCATCTGTGCGGTATTTCACACCGCATATCGACCGGTCGAGGAGAACTTCTAGTATATCT
ACATACCTAATATTATTGCCTTATTAAAAATGGAATCCCAACAATTACATCAAAATCCACATTCTCTTCA
AAATCAATTGTCCTGTACTTCCTTGTTCATGTGTGTTCAAAAACGTTATATTTATAGGATAATTATACTC
TATTTCTCAACAAGTAATTGGTTGTTTGGCCGAGCGGTCTAAGGCGCCTGATTCAAGAAATATCTTGACC
GCAGTTAACTGTGGGAATACTCAGGTATCGTAAGATGCAAGAGTTCGAATCTCTTAGCAACCATTATTTT
TTTCCTCAACATAACGAGAACACACAGGGGCGCTATCGCACAGAATCAAATTCGATGACTGGAAATTTTT
TGTTAATTTCAGAGGTCGCCTGACGCATATACCTTTTTCAACTGAAAAATTGGGAGAAAAAGGAAAGGTG
AGAGCGCCGGAACCGGCTTTTCATATAGAATAGAGAAGCGTTCATGACTAAATGCTTGCATCACAATACT
TGAAGTTGACAATATTATTTAAGGACCTATTGTTTTTTCCAATAGGTGGTTAGCAATCGTCTTACTTTCT
AACTTTTCTTACCTTTTACATTTCAGCAATATATATATATATATTTCAAGGATATACCATTCTAATGTCT
GCCCCTAAGAAGATCGTCGTTTTGCCAGGTGACCACGTTGGTCAAGAAATCACAGCCGAAGCCATTAAGG
TTCTTAAAGCTATTTCTGATGTTCGTTCCAATGTCAAGTTCGATTTCGAAAATCATTTAATTGGTGGTGC
TGCTATCGATGCTACAGGTGTTCCACTTCCAGATGAGGCGCTGGAAGCCTCCAAGAAGGCTGATGCCGTT
TTGTTAGGTGCTGTGGGTGGTCCTAAATGGGGTACCGGTAGTGTTAGACCTGAACAAGGTTTACTAAAAA
TCCGTAAAGAACTTCAATTGTACGCCAACTTAAGACCATGTAACTTTGCATCCGACTCTCTTTTAGACTT
ATCTCCAATCAAGCCACAATTTGCTAAAGGTACTGACTTCGTTGTTGTCAGAGAATTAGTGGGAGGTATT
TACTTTGGTAAGAGAAAGGAAGACGATGGTGATGGTGTCGCTTGGGATAGTGAACAATACACCGTTCCAG
AAGTGCAAAGAATCACAAGAATGGCCGCTTTCATGGCCCTACAACATGAGCCACCATTGCCTATTTGGTC
CTTGGATAAAGCTAATGTTTTGGCCTCTTCAAGATTATGGAGAAAAACTGTGGAGGAAACCATCAAGAAC
GAATTCCCTACATTGAAGGTTCAACATCAATTGATTGATTCTGCCGCCATGATCCTAGTTAAGAACCCAA
CCCACCTAAATGGTATTATAATCACCAGCAACATGTTTGGTGATATCATCTCCGATGAAGCCTCCGTTAT
CCCAGGTTCCTTGGGTTTGTTGCCATCTGCGTCCTTGGCCTCTTTGCCAGACAAGAACACCGCATTTGGT
TTGTACGAACCATGCCACGGTTCTGCTCCAGATTTGCCAAAGAATAAGGTCAACCCTATCGCCACTATCT
TGTCTGCTGCAATGATGTTGAAATTGTCATTGAACTTGCCTGAAGAAGGTAAGGCCATTGAAGATGCAGT
TAAAAAGGTTTTGGATGCAGGTATCAGAACTGGTGATTTAGGTGGTTCCAACAGTACCACCGAAGTCGGT
GATGCTGTCGCCGAAGAAGTTAAGAAAATCCTTGCTTAAAAAGATTCTCTTTTTTTATGATATTTGTACA
TAAACTTTATAAATGAAATTCATAATAGAAACGACACGAAATTACAAAATGGAATATGTTCATAGGGTAG
ACGAAACTATATACGCAATCTACATACATTTATCAAGAAGGAGAAAAAGGAGGATGTAAAGGAATACAGG
TAAGCAAATTGATACTAATGGCTCAACGTGATAAGGAAAAAGAATTGCACTTTAACATTAATATTGACAA
GGAGGAGGGCACCACACAAAAAGTTAGGTGTAACAGAAAATCATGAAACTATGATTCCTAATTTATATAT
TGGAGGATTTTCTCTAAAAAAAAAAAAATACAACAAATAAAAAACACTCAATGACCTGACCATTTGATGG
AGTTTAAGTCAATACCTTCTTGAACCATTTCCCATAATGGTGAAAGTTCCCTCAAGAATTTTACTCTGTC
AGAAACGGCCTTAACGACGTAGTCGATATGGTGCACTCTCAGTACAATCTGCTCTGATGCCGCATAGTTA
AGCCAGCCCCGACACCCGCCAACACCCGCTGACGCGCCCTGACGGGCTTGTCTGCTCCCGGCATCCGCTT
ACAGACAAGCTGTGACCGTCTCCGGGAGCTGCATGTGTCAGAGGTTTTCACCGTCATCACCGAAACGCGC
GAGACGAAAGGGCCTCGTGATACGCCTATTTTTATAGGTTAATGTCATGATAATAATGGTTTCTTAGACG
TCAGGTGGCACTTTTCGGGGAAATGTGCGCGGAACCCCTATTTGTTTATT
Features (pLannotate 1.2.2; 23 found; start..end, strand, type, name):
     83..943     +  CDS            AmpR: β-lactamase; bla; confers resistance to ampicillin, carbenicillin, and related antibiotics
   1114..1702    +  rep_origin     ori: high-copy-number ColE1/pMB1/pBR322/pUC origin of replication
   1885..1977    +  CDS            lacI (fragment): lac repressor; lacI; The lac repressor binds to the lac operator to inhibit transcription in E. coli. This inhibition can be relieved by adding lactose or isopropyl-β-D-thiogalactopyranoside (IPTG).
   1990..2011    +  protein_bind   CAP binding site: CAP binding activates transcription in the presence of cAMP. E. coli catabolite activator protein
   2026..2056    +  promoter       lac promoter: promoter for the E. coli lac operon
   2064..2080    +  protein_bind   lac operator: The lac repressor binds to the lac operator to inhibit transcription in E. coli. This inhibition can be relieved by adding lactose or isopropyl-β-D-thiogalactopyranoside (IPTG). lac repressor encoded by lacI
   2125..2143    +  promoter       T3 promoter: promoter for bacteriophage T3 RNA polymerase
   2156..2181    +  misc_feature   MCS (fragment): pBluescript multiple cloning site
   2192..2257    -  CDS            3xFLAG: three tandem FLAG® epitope tags, followed by an enterokinase cleavage site
   2258..4549    -  CDS            DPB11: DPB11_YEAST - Experimental evidence at protein level: Swiss-Prot protein existence level 1. Has a role in the initiation of DNA replication. Required at S-phase checkpoint. Required for the association of PSF1 with origins. Also required for the proper activation of RAD53 in response to DNA damage and replication blocks. Multicopy suppressor of DPB2 mutation. Overexpression restores the growth defect conferred by POL2 mutation. From Saccharomyces cerevisiae (strain ATCC 204508 / S288c) (Baker's yeast).
   4568..5232    -  promoter       GAL1,10 promoter: GAL1 and GAL10 genes of S. cerevisiae; divergent inducible promoter, regulated by Gal4
   5238..5293    +  misc_feature   MCS (fragment): pBluescript multiple cloning site
   5302..5320    -  promoter       T7 promoter: promoter for bacteriophage T7 RNA polymerase
   5328..5483    +  CDS            lacZα (fragment): LacZα fragment of β-galactosidase; lacZ fragment
   5487..5915    +  rep_origin     f1 ori (sequence partly withheld): f1 bacteriophage origin of replication; arrow indicates direction of (+) strand synthesis
   5943..5995    -  misc_feature   bom (fragment): basis of mobility region from pBR322
   6026..6103    +  CDS            YO192_YEAST (fragment): Experimental evidence at protein level: Swiss-Prot protein existence level 1. From Saccharomyces cerevisiae (strain ATCC 204508 / S288c) (Baker's yeast).
   6243..6650    +  promoter       LEU2 promoter: S. cerevisiae LEU2
   6651..7745    +  CDS            LEU2: 3-isopropylmalate dehydrogenase, required for leucine biosynthesis; S. cerevisiae LEU2; yeast auxotrophic marker
   8107..8223    -  CDS            NFS1 (fragment): NFS1_YEAST - Also known as SPL1 From Saccharomyces cerevisiae (strain ATCC 204508 / S288c) (Baker's yeast).
   8222..8272    -  misc_feature   bom (fragment): basis of mobility region from pBR322
   8374..8409    -  CDS            rop (fragment): Rop protein, which maintains plasmids at low copy number; rop
   8504..82      +  promoter       AmpR promoter (across the origin): bla
