[The description below was written by a language model from this plasmid's Addgene catalogue record and pLannotate feature annotations shown in this document.]
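Description:
Sc dpb11-FLAG-pRS405/GAL is an 8.5 kb yeast integrating expression plasmid built on pRS405/GAL, a pRS405-type backbone carrying a galactose-inducible promoter. In E. coli it is maintained at high copy through a ColE1/pUC-type origin and selected with ampicillin via the β-lactamase gene. An f1 origin and remnants of the pBluescript cloning region (lac promoter/operator, lacZα fragment, T3 and T7 promoters, split MCS) are also present as backbone features. The feature table shows no yeast replication origin or centromere, which fits the catalogue description of an integrated construct. The LEU2 gene with its own promoter serves as the auxotrophic marker for selecting transformants in leu2 strains, and, as is usual for pRS405-type vectors, presumably provides homology for chromosomal integration. Short annotated fragments of other yeast genes near LEU2 (such as NFS1) most likely reflect flanking genomic sequence carried along with the marker.

The payload is the Saccharomyces cerevisiae DPB11 open reading frame (YJL090C) fused at its C terminus to a 3xFLAG epitope. It lies immediately downstream of the GAL1,10 promoter, on the reverse strand of the record. This divergent promoter is regulated by Gal4, so expression is induced by galactose. Dpb11 is a replication initiation factor that also acts in the S-phase checkpoint and in Rad53 activation after DNA damage or replication blocks. No dedicated transcription terminator is annotated downstream of the tag, and the cloning sites used are not recorded. The stated purpose is over-expression of Dpb11-FLAG from an integrated copy in yeast. The 3xFLAG tag allows detection or affinity capture with anti-FLAG reagents, though the record does not specify downstream applications.
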