Addgene plasmid #240739: Sc dpb11-FLAG-pRS405/GAL
Purpose: Over-express Sc dpb11-FLAG in Yeast (integrated)
Depositing lab: Michael O'Donnell. Depositing organization: Rockefeller University.
Backbone
  Vector backbone: pRS405/GAL
  Vector type: Yeast Expression
Growth in bacteria
  Bacterial resistance: Ampicillin, 100 μg/mL
  Growth temperature: 37°C
  Growth strain: DH5alpha
  Copy number: High Copy
Gene/Insert
  Gene/Insert name: dpb11-FLAG
  Species: S. cerevisiae (budding yeast)
  Entrez Gene: DPB11 (a.k.a. YJL090C)
  Tag / fusion protein: 3X FLAG (C terminal on insert)
  Cloning method: Restriction Enzyme; 5′ cloning site Unknown (unknown if destroyed)
Terms and licenses: Academic/Nonprofit Terms; Industry Terms: Not Available to Industry
How to cite: Sc dpb11-FLAG-pRS405/GAL was a gift from Michael O'Donnell (Addgene plasmid # 240739 ; http://n2t.net/addgene:240739 ; RRID:Addgene_240739)
